>Addgene plasmid #48158 | psicheck-2-Acsm2 | depositor full sequence | sequence record 69483 | VECTOR W/O INSERT
AGATCTGCGCAGCACCATGGCCTGAAATAACCTCTGAAAGAGGAACTTGGTTAGGTACCTTCTGAGGCGG
AAAGAACCAGCTGTGGAATGTGTGTCAGTTAGGGTGTGGAAAGTCCCCAGGCTCCCCAGCAGGCAGAAGT
ATGCAAAGCATGCATCTCAATTAGTCAGCAACCAGGTGTGGAAAGTCCCCAGGCTCCCCAGCAGGCAGAA
GTATGCAAAGCATGCATCTCAATTAGTCAGCAACCATAGTCCCGCCCCTAACTCCGCCCATCCCGCCCCT
AACTCCGCCCAGTTCCGCCCATTCTCCGCCCCATGGCTGACTAATTTTTTTTATTTATGCAGAGGCCGAG
GCCGCCTCGGCCTCTGAGCTATTCCAGAAGTAGTGAGGAGGCTTTTTTGGAGGCCTAGGCTTTTGCAAAA
AGCTTGATTCTTCTGACACAACAGTCTCGAACTTAAGCTGCAGAAGTTGGTCGTGAGGCACTGGGCAGGT
AAGTATCAAGGTTACAAGACAGGTTTAAGGAGACCAATAGAAACTGGGCTTGTCGAGACAGAGAAGACTC
TTGCGTTTCTGATAGGCACCTATTGGTCTTACTGACATCCACTTTGCCTTTCTCTCCACAGGTGTCCACT
CCCAGTTCAATTACAGCTCTTAAGGCTAGAGTACTTAATACGACTCACTATAGGCTAGCCACCATGGCTT
CCAAGGTGTACGACCCCGAGCAACGCAAACGCATGATCACTGGGCCTCAGTGGTGGGCTCGCTGCAAGCA
AATGAACGTGCTGGACTCCTTCATCAACTACTATGATTCCGAGAAGCACGCCGAGAACGCCGTGATTTTT
CTGCATGGTAACGCTGCCTCCAGCTACCTGTGGAGGCACGTCGTGCCTCACATCGAGCCCGTGGCTAGAT
GCATCATCCCTGATCTGATCGGAATGGGTAAGTCCGGCAAGAGCGGGAATGGCTCATATCGCCTCCTGGA
TCACTACAAGTACCTCACCGCTTGGTTCGAGCTGCTGAACCTTCCAAAGAAAATCATCTTTGTGGGCCAC
GACTGGGGGGCTTGTCTGGCCTTTCACTACTCCTACGAGCACCAAGACAAGATCAAGGCCATCGTCCATG
CTGAGAGTGTCGTGGACGTGATCGAGTCCTGGGACGAGTGGCCTGACATCGAGGAGGATATCGCCCTGAT
CAAGAGCGAAGAGGGCGAGAAAATGGTGCTTGAGAATAACTTCTTCGTCGAGACCATGCTCCCAAGCAAG
ATCATGCGGAAACTGGAGCCTGAGGAGTTCGCTGCCTACCTGGAGCCATTCAAGGAGAAGGGCGAGGTTA
GACGGCCTACCCTCTCCTGGCCTCGCGAGATCCCTCTCGTTAAGGGAGGCAAGCCCGACGTCGTCCAGAT
TGTCCGCAACTACAACGCCTACCTTCGGGCCAGCGACGATCTGCCTAAGATGTTCATCGAGTCCGACCCT
GGGTTCTTTTCCAACGCTATTGTCGAGGGAGCTAAGAAGTTCCCTAACACCGAGTTCGTGAAGGTGAAGG
GCCTCCACTTCAGCCAGGAGGACGCTCCAGATGAAATGGGTAAGTACATCAAGAGCTTCGTGGAGCGCGT
GCTGAAGAACGAGCAGTAATTCTAGGCGATCGCTCGAGCCCGGGAATTCGTTTAAACCTAGAGCGGCCGC
TGGCCGCAATAAAATATCTTTATTTTCATTACATCTGTGTGTTGGTTTTTTGTGTGAGGATCTAAATGAG
TCTTCGGACCTCGCGGGGGCCGCTTAAGCGGTGGTTAGGGTTTGTCTGACGCGGGGGGAGGGGGAAGGAA
CGAAACACTCTCATTCGGAGGCGGCTCGGGGTTTGGTCTTGGTGGCCACGGGCACGCAGAAGAGCGCCGC
GATCCTCTTAAGCACCCCCCCGCCCTCCGTGGAGGCGGGGGTTTGGTCGGCGGGTGGTAACTGGCGGGCC
GCTGACTCGGGCGGGTCGCGCGCCCCAGAGTGTGACCTTTTCGGTCTGCTCGCAGACCCCCGGGCGGCGC
CGCCGCGGCGGCGACGGGCTCGCTGGGTCCTAGGCTCCATGGGGACCGTATACGTGGACAGGCTCTGGAG
CATCCGCACGACTGCGGTGATATTACCGGAGACCTTCTGCGGGACGAGCCGGGTCACGCGGCTGACGCGG
AGCGTCCGTTGGGCGACAAACACCAGGACGGGGCACAGGTACACTATCTTGTCACCCGGAGGCGCGAGGG
ACTGCAGGAGCTTCAGGGAGTGGCGCAGCTGCTTCATCCCCGTGGCCCGTTGCTCGCGTTTGCTGGCGGT
GTCCCCGGAAGAAATATATTTGCATGTCTTTAGTTCTATGATGACACAAACCCCGCCCAGCGTCTTGTCA
TTGGCGAATTCGAACACGCAGATGCAGTCGGGGCGGCGCGGTCCCAGGTCCACTTCGCATATTAAGGTGA
CGCGTGTGGCCTCGAACACCGAGCGACCCTGCAGCGACCCGCTTAAAAGCTTGGCATTCCGGTACTGTTG
GTAAAGCCACCATGGCCGATGCTAAGAACATTAAGAAGGGCCCTGCTCCCTTCTACCCTCTGGAGGATGG
CACCGCTGGCGAGCAGCTGCACAAGGCCATGAAGAGGTATGCCCTGGTGCCTGGCACCATTGCCTTCACC
GATGCCCACATTGAGGTGGACATCACCTATGCCGAGTACTTCGAGATGTCTGTGCGCCTGGCCGAGGCCA
TGAAGAGGTACGGCCTGAACACCAACCACCGCATCGTGGTGTGCTCTGAGAACTCTCTGCAGTTCTTCAT
GCCAGTGCTGGGCGCCCTGTTCATCGGAGTGGCCGTGGCCCCTGCTAACGACATTTACAACGAGCGCGAG
CTGCTGAACAGCATGGGCATTTCTCAGCCTACCGTGGTGTTCGTGTCTAAGAAGGGCCTGCAGAAGATCC
TGAACGTGCAGAAGAAGCTGCCTATCATCCAGAAGATCATCATCATGGACTCTAAGACCGACTACCAGGG
CTTCCAGAGCATGTACACATTCGTGACATCTCATCTGCCTCCTGGCTTCAACGAGTACGACTTCGTGCCA
GAGTCTTTCGACAGGGACAAAACCATTGCCCTGATCATGAACAGCTCTGGGTCTACCGGCCTGCCTAAGG
GCGTGGCCCTGCCTCATCGCACCGCCTGTGTGCGCTTCTCTCACGCCCGCGACCCTATTTTCGGCAACCA
GATCATCCCCGACACCGCTATTCTGAGCGTGGTGCCATTCCACCACGGCTTCGGCATGTTCACCACCCTG
GGCTACCTGATTTGCGGCTTTCGGGTGGTGCTGATGTACCGCTTCGAGGAGGAGCTGTTCCTGCGCAGCC
TGCAAGACTACAAAATTCAGTCTGCCCTGCTGGTGCCAACCCTGTTCAGCTTCTTCGCTAAGAGCACCCT
GATCGACAAGTACGACCTGTCTAACCTGCACGAGATTGCCTCTGGCGGCGCCCCACTGTCTAAGGAGGTG
GGCGAAGCCGTGGCCAAGCGCTTTCATCTGCCAGGCATCCGCCAGGGCTACGGCCTGACCGAGACAACCA
GCGCCATTCTGATTACCCCAGAGGGCGACGACAAGCCTGGCGCCGTGGGCAAGGTGGTGCCATTCTTCGA
GGCCAAGGTGGTGGACCTGGACACCGGCAAGACCCTGGGAGTGAACCAGCGCGGCGAGCTGTGTGTGCGC
GGCCCTATGATTATGTCCGGCTACGTGAATAACCCTGAGGCCACAAACGCCCTGATCGACAAGGACGGCT
GGCTGCACTCTGGCGACATTGCCTACTGGGACGAGGACGAGCACTTCTTCATCGTGGACCGCCTGAAGTC
TCTGATCAAGTACAAGGGCTACCAGGTGGCCCCAGCCGAGCTGGAGTCTATCCTGCTGCAGCACCCTAAC
ATTTTCGACGCCGGAGTGGCCGGCCTGCCCGACGACGATGCCGGCGAGCTGCCTGCCGCCGTCGTCGTGC
TGGAACACGGCAAGACCATGACCGAGAAGGAGATCGTGGACTATGTGGCCAGCCAGGTGACAACCGCCAA
GAAGCTGCGCGGCGGAGTGGTGTTCGTGGACGAGGTGCCCAAGGGCCTGACCGGCAAGCTGGACGCCCGC
AAGATCCGCGAGATCCTGATCAAGGCTAAGAAAGGCGGCAAGATCGCCGTGTAATAATTCTAGAGTCGGG
GCGGCCGGCCGCTTCGAGCAGACATGATAAGATACATTGATGAGTTTGGACAAACCACAACTAGAATGCA
GTGAAAAAAATGCTTTATTTGTGAAATTTGTGATGCTATTGCTTTATTTGTAACCATTATAAGCTGCAAT
AAACAAGTTAACAACAACAATTGCATTCATTTTATGTTTCAGGTTCAGGGGGAGGTGTGGGAGGTTTTTT
AAAGCAAGTAAAACCTCTACAAATGTGGTAAAATCGATAAGGATCCAGGTGGCACTTTTCGGGGAAATGT
GCGCGGAACCCCTATTTGTTTATTTTTCTAAATACATTCAAATATGTATCCGCTCATGAGACAATAACCC
TGATAAATGCTTCAATAATATTGAAAAAGGAAGAGTATGAGTATTCAACATTTCCGTGTCGCCCTTATTC
CCTTTTTTGCGGCATTTTGCCTTCCTGTTTTTGCTCACCCAGAAACGCTGGTGAAAGTAAAAGATGCTGA
AGATCAGTTGGGTGCACGAGTGGGTTACATCGAACTGGATCTCAACAGCGGTAAGATCCTTGAGAGTTTT
CGCCCCGAAGAACGTTTTCCAATGATGAGCACTTTTAAAGTTCTGCTATGTGGCGCGGTATTATCCCGTA
TTGACGCCGGGCAAGAGCAACTCGGTCGCCGCATACACTATTCTCAGAATGACTTGGTTGAGTACTCACC
AGTCACAGAAAAGCATCTTACGGATGGCATGACAGTAAGAGAATTATGCAGTGCTGCCATAACCATGAGT
GATAACACTGCGGCCAACTTACTTCTGACAACGATCGGAGGACCGAAGGAGCTAACCGCTTTTTTGCACA
ACATGGGGGATCATGTAACTCGCCTTGATCGTTGGGAACCGGAGCTGAATGAAGCCATACCAAACGACGA
GCGTGACACCACGATGCCTGTAGCAATGGCAACAACGTTGCGCAAACTATTAACTGGCGAACTACTTACT
CTAGCTTCCCGGCAACAATTAATAGACTGGATGGAGGCGGATAAAGTTGCAGGACCACTTCTGCGCTCGG
CCCTTCCGGCTGGCTGGTTTATTGCTGATAAATCTGGAGCCGGTGAGCGTGGGTCTCGCGGTATCATTGC
AGCACTGGGGCCAGATGGTAAGCCCTCCCGTATCGTAGTTATCTACACGACGGGGAGTCAGGCAACTATG
GATGAACGAAATAGACAGATCGCTGAGATAGGTGCCTCACTGATTAAGCATTGGTAACTGTCAGACCAAG
TTTACTCATATATACTTTAGATTGATTTAAAACTTCATTTTTAATTTAAAAGGATCTAGGTGAAGATCCT
TTTTGATAATCTCATGACCAAAATCCCTTAACGTGAGTTTTCGTTCCACTGAGCGTCAGACCCCGTAGAA
AAGATCAAAGGATCTTCTTGAGATCCTTTTTTTCTGCGCGTAATCTGCTGCTTGCAAACAAAAAAACCAC
CGCTACCAGCGGTGGTTTGTTTGCCGGATCAAGAGCTACCAACTCTTTTTCCGAAGGTAACTGGCTTCAG
CAGAGCGCAGATACCAAATACTGTTCTTCTAGTGTAGCCGTAGTTAGGCCACCACTTCAAGAACTCTGTA
GCACCGCCTACATACCTCGCTCTGCTAATCCTGTTACCAGTGGCTGCTGCCAGTGGCGATAAGTCGTGTC
TTACCGGGTTGGACTCAAGACGATAGTTACCGGATAAGGCGCAGCGGTCGGGCTGAACGGGGGGTTCGTG
CACACAGCCCAGCTTGGAGCGAACGACCTACACCGAACTGAGATACCTACAGCGTGAGCTATGAGAAAGC
GCCACGCTTCCCGAAGGGAGAAAGGCGGACAGGTATCCGGTAAGCGGCAGGGTCGGAACAGGAGAGCGCA
CGAGGGAGCTTCCAGGGGGAAACGCCTGGTATCTTTATAGTCCTGTCGGGTTTCGCCACCTCTGACTTGA
GCGTCGATTTTTGTGATGCTCGTCAGGGGGGCGGAGCCTATGGAAAAACGCCAGCAACGCGGCCTTTTTA
CGGTTCCTGGCCTTTTGCTGGCCTTTTGCTCACATGGCTCGAC
Features (pLannotate 1.2.2; 12 found; start..end, strand, type, name):
     62..419     +  promoter       SV40 promoter: SV40 enhancer and early promoter
    489..621     +  intron         chimeric intron: chimera between introns from human β-globin and immunoglobulin heavy chain genes
    666..684     +  promoter       T7 promoter: promoter for bacteriophage T7 RNA polymerase
    694..1629    +  CDS            hRluc: Renilla luciferase human codon-optimized
   1688..1736    +  polyA_signal   poly(A) signal: synthetic polyadenylation signal
   1745..2496    +  promoter       HSV TK promoter: herpes simplex virus thymidine kinase promoter
   2532..4184    +  CDS            luciferase: firefly luciferase; luc+; enhanced luc+ version of the luciferase gene AAS38485.1 42718124.0
   4228..4349    -  polyA_signal   SV40 poly(A) signal: SV40 polyadenylation signal
   4372..4440    -  CDS            large T antigen (fragment): large T antigen from SV40 (simian virus 40)
   4482..4586    +  promoter       AmpR promoter: bla
   4587..5447    +  CDS            AmpR: β-lactamase; bla; confers resistance to ampicillin, carbenicillin, and related antibiotics
   5618..6206    +  rep_origin     ori: high-copy-number ColE1/pMB1/pBR322/pUC origin of replication
