[The description below was written by a language model from this plasmid's Addgene catalogue record and pLannotate feature annotations shown in this document.]
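Description:
psicheck-2-Acsm2 is a dual-luciferase reporter plasmid built on the Promega psiCHECK-2 backbone, designed for transient expression in mammalian cells and propagated in E. coli as a high-copy plasmid through a ColE1/pUC-type origin with ampicillin selection (β-lactamase under its own bla promoter). According to the catalogue entry, it carries a 120 bp fragment corresponding to the 5′ UTR of mouse Acsm2, inserted at an NheI site that is retained on both sides, giving a total size of about 6.4 kb. The fragment contains an intact (ATG) upstream open reading frame positioned ahead of the Renilla luciferase gene.

The available feature table was generated from the 6,273 nt sequence of the vector without insert, so it documents the backbone but not the Acsm2 fragment itself. In that backbone, the SV40 enhancer/early promoter, followed by a chimeric β-globin/immunoglobulin intron and a T7 promoter, drives human codon-optimised Renilla luciferase (hRluc), terminated by a synthetic poly(A) signal. A second, independent cassette uses the HSV thymidine kinase promoter to express firefly luciferase (luc+), followed by an SV40 polyadenylation region. Because both reporters sit on one plasmid, firefly activity serves as an internal control for transfection efficiency, and the Renilla/firefly ratio reports specifically on the effect of the sequence placed in the Renilla transcript leader. The construct is suited to measuring how the Acsm2 upstream open reading frame affects expression of the downstream reporter. This fits the associated study, which reports that such elements reduce protein expression. The "intact (ATG)" wording suggests comparison with a version lacking the upstream start codon, although the record does not describe one.
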