Addgene plasmid #48158: psicheck-2-Acsm2
Purpose: contains Renilla Luciferase gene preceded by an intact (ATG) upstream open reading frame element
Depositing lab: Vamsi Mootha. Depositing organization: Massachusetts General Hospital. Publication: Upstream open reading frames cause widespread reduction of protein expression and are polymorphic among humans. Calvo SE, Pagliarini DJ, Mootha VK. Proc Natl Acad Sci U S A. 2009 May 5;106(18):7507-12. doi: 10.1073/pnas.0810916106. Epub 2009 Apr 16. PubMed 19372376.
Backbone
  Vector backbone: psicheck2
  Backbone manufacturer: Promega
  Backbone size w/o insert (bp): 6273
  Total vector size (bp): 6393
  Vector type: Luciferase
Growth in bacteria
  Bacterial resistance: Ampicillin, 100 μg/mL
  Growth temperature: 37°C
  Growth strain: Top10
  Copy number: High Copy
Gene/Insert
  Gene/Insert name: 5" UTR of Acsm2
  Species: M. musculus (mouse)
  Insert size (bp): 120
  GenBank ID: NM_146197 NM_146197
  Entrez Gene: Acsm2 (a.k.a. AI315615, BC031140)
  Cloning method: Restriction Enzyme; 5′ cloning site Nhe1 (not destroyed); 3′ cloning site Nhe1 (not destroyed)
  Sequencing primers: 5′ T7
Terms and licenses: Academic/Nonprofit Terms; Industry Terms: Not Available to Industry
How to cite: psicheck-2-Acsm2 was a gift from Vamsi Mootha (Addgene plasmid # 48158 ; http://n2t.net/addgene:48158 ; RRID:Addgene_48158)
