>Addgene plasmid #48158 | psicheck-2-Acsm2 | depositor partial sequence | sequence record 69272 | T7
GCTAGCAGTGCTCTTCTCTCCACTGATGCTGCAGGAATTCTCAAACGACTTCCCAAGAGGGAAATAGACA
AAGCTACTGTCAGAGAGAGTTCCAGAAGAAGACCAGAAGCTCTGACTATGTTGCTAGC
