>Addgene plasmid #48158 | psicheck-2-Acsm2 | addgene partial sequence | sequence record 71790 | chim-int-F 5'-TCTTACTGACATCCACTTTGCC-3'
CAGCTCTTAAGGCTAGAGTACTTAATACGACTCACTATAGGCTAGCTAGCAGTGCTCTTCTCTCCACTGA
TGCTGCAGGAATTCTCAAACGACTTCCCAAGAGGGAAATAGACAAAGCTACTGTCAGAGAGAGTTCCAGA
AGAAGACCAGAAGCTCTGACTATGTTGCTAGCCACCTTGGCTTCCAAGGTGTACGACCCCGAGCAACGCA
AACGCATGATCACTGGGCCTCAGTGGTGGGCTCGCTGCAAGCAAATGAACGTGCTGGACTCCTTCATCAA
CTACTATGATTCCGAGAAGCACGCCGAGAACGCCGTGATTTTTCTGCATGGTAACGCTGCCTCCAGCTAC
CTGTGGAGGCACGTCGTGCCTCACATCGAGCCCGTGGCTAGATGCATCATCCCTGATCTGATCGGAATGG
GTAAGTCCGGCAAGAGCGGGAATGGCTCATATCGCCTCCTGGATCACTACAAGTACCTCACCGCTTGGTT
CGAGCTGCTGAACCTTCCAAAGAAAATCATCTTTGTGGGCCACGACTGGGGGGCTTGTCTGGCCTTTCAC
TACTCCTACGAGCACCAAGACAAGATCAAGGCCATCGTCCATGCTGAGAGTGTCGTGGACGTGATCGAGT
CCTGGGACGAGTGGCCTGACATCGAGGAGGATATCGCCCTGATCAAGAGCGAAGAGGGCGAGAAAATGGT
GCTTGAGAATAACTTCTTCGTCGAGACCATGCTCCCAAGCAAGATCATGCGGAAACTGGAGCCTGAGGAG
TTCGCTGCCTACCTGGAGCCATTCAAGGAGAAGGGCGAGGTTAGACGGCCTACCCTCTCCTGGCCTCGCG
AGATCCCTCTCGTTAAGGGA
